>Addgene plasmid #163654 | FSS-GFP | addgene full sequence | sequence record 322771 | Addgene NGS Result
CCATGCATTAGTTATTAATAGTAATCAATTACGGGGTCATTAGTTCATAGCCCATATATGGAGTTCCGCG
TTACATAACTTACGGTAAATGGCCCGCCTGGCTGACCGCCCAACGACCCCCGCCCATTGACGTCAATAAT
GACGTATGTTCCCATAGTAACGCCAATAGGGACTTTCCATTGACGTCAATGGGTGGAGTATTTACGGTAA
ACTGCCCACTTGGCAGTACATCAAGTGTATCATATGCCAAGTACGCCCCCTATTGACGTCAATGACGGTA
AATGGCCCGCCTGGCATTATGCCCAGTACATGACCTTATGGGACTTTCCTACTTGGCAGTACATCTACGT
ATTAGTCATCGCTATTACCATGGTGATGCGGTTTTGGCAGTACATCAATGGGCGTGGATAGCGGTTTGAC
TCACGGGGATTTCCAAGTCTCCACCCCATTGACGTCAATGGGAGTTTGTTTTGGCACCAAAATCAACGGG
ACTTTCCAAAATGTCGTAACAACTCCGCCCCATTGACGCAAATGGGCGGTAGGCGTGTACGGTGGGAGGT
CTATATAAGCAGAGCTGGTTTAGTGAACCGTCAGATCCGCTAGCGCTACCGGACTCAGATCTCGAGGCCA
CCATGATGGATCAAGCTAGATCAGCATTCTCTAACTTGTTTGGTGGAGAACCATTGTCATATACCCGGTT
CAGCCTGGCTCGGCAAGTAGATGGCGATAACAGTCATGTGGAGATGAAACTTGCTGTAGATGAAGAAGAA
AATGCTGACAATAACACAAAGGCCAATGTCACAAAACCAAAAAGGTTCAGCTGCTGCGTCCTGGTCTTTC
TTCTGTTTGCAGTCATCTGTGTGTGGAAGGAAAAGAAGAAAGGGAGTTACTATGATTCCTTTAAATTGCA
AACCAAGGAATTCCAGGTGTTAAAGAGTCTGGGGAAATTGGCCATGGGGTCTGATTCCCAGTCTGTATCC
TCAAGCAGCACCCAGGACCCCCACAGGGGCCGCCAGACCCTCGGCAGTCTCAGAGGCCTAGCCAAGGCCA
AACCAGAGGCCTCCTTCCAGGTGTGGAACAAGGACAGCTCTTCCAAAAACCTTATCCCTAGGCTGCAAAA
GATCTGGAAGAATTACCTAAGCATGAACAAGTACAAAGTGTCCTACAAGGGGCCAGGACCAGGCATCAAG
TTCAGTGCAGAGGCCCTGCGCTGCCACCTCCGGGACCATGTGAATGTATCCATGGTAGAGGTCACAGATT
TTCCCTTCAATACCTCTGAATGGGAGGGTTATCTGCCCAAGGAGAGCATTAGGACCAAGGCTGGGCCTTG
GGGCAGGTGTGCTGTTGTGTCGTCAGCGGGATCTCTGAAGTCCTCCCAACTAGGCAGAGAAATCGATGAT
CATGACGCAGTCCTGAGGTTTAATGGGGCACCCACAGCCAACTTCCAACAAGATGTGGGCACAAAAACTA
CCATTCGCCTGATGAACTCTCAGTTGGTTACCACAGAGAAGCGCTTCCTCAAAGACAGTTTGTACAATGA
AGGAATCCTAATTGTATGGGACCCATCTGTATACCACTCAGATATCCCAAAGTGGTACCAGAATCCGGAT
TATAATTTCTTTAACAACTACAAGACTTATCGTAAGCTGCACCCCAATCAGCCCTTTTACATCCTCAAGC
CCCAGATGCCTTGGGAGCTATGGGACATTCTTCAAGAAATCTCCCCAGAAGAGATTCAGCCAAACCCCCC
ATCCTCTGGGATGCTTGGTATCATCATCATGATGACGCTGTGTGACCAGGTGGATATTTATGAGTTCCTC
CCATCCAAGCGCAAGACTGACGTGTGCTACTACTACCAGAAGTTCTTCGATAGTGCCTGCACGATGGGTG
CCTACCACCCGCTGCTCTATGAGAAGAATTTGGTGAAGCATCTCAACCAGGGCACAGATGAGGACATCTA
CCTGCTTGGAAAAGCCACACTGCCTGGCTTCCGGACCATTCACTGCCGGGATCCACCGGTCGCCACCATG
GTGTCCAAGGGCGAGGAGCTGTTCACCGGGGTGGTGCCCATCCTGGTCGAGCTGGACGGCGACGTAAACG
GCCACAAGTTCTCCGTGCGGGGCGAGGGCGAGGGCGATGCCACCAACGGCAAGCTGACCCTGAAGTTCAT
CAGCACCACCGGCAAGCTGCCCGTGCCCTGGCCCACCCTCGTGACCACCCTGACCTACGGCGTGCAGAGC
TTCTCCCGCTACCCCGACCACATGAAGCGCCACGACTTCTTCAAGAGCGCCATGCCCGAAGGCTACGTCC
AGGAGCGCACCATCTCCTTCAAGGACGACGGCACCTACAAGACCCGCGCCGAGGTGAAGTTCGAGGGCGA
CACCCTGGTGAACCGCATCGAGCTGAAGGGCATCGACTTCAAGGAGGACGGCAACATCCTGGGGCACAAG
CTGGAGTACAACTTCAACTCCCACAACGTCTATATCACCGCCGACAAGCAGAAGAACGGCATCAAGGCCA
ACTTCAAGATCCGCCACAACGTGGAGGACGGCTCCGTGCAGCTCGCCGACCACTACCAGCAGAACACCCC
CATCGGCGACGGCCCCGTGCTGCTGCCCGACAACCACTACCTGTCCACCCAGTCCAAGCTGTCCAAAGAC
CCCAACGAGAAGCGCGATCACATGGTCCTTCTGGAATTCGTGACCGCCGCCGGGATCACTCACGGCATGG
ACGAGCTGTACAAGTAAGCGGCCGCGACTCTAGATCATAATCAGCCATACCACATTTGTAGAGGTTTTAC
TTGCTTTAAAAAACCTCCCACACCTCCCCCTGAACCTGAAACATAAAATGAATGCAATTGTTGTTGTTAA
CTTGTTTATTGCAGCTTATAATGGTTACAAATAAAGCAATAGCATCACAAATTTCACAAATAAAGCATTT
TTTTCACTGCATTCTAGTTGTGGTTTGTCCAAACTCATCAATGTATCTTAAGGCGTAAATTGTAAGCGTT
AATATTTTGTTAAAATTCGCGTTAAATTTTTGTTAAATCAGCTCATTTTTTAACCAATAGGCCGAAATCG
GCAAAATCCCTTATAAATCAAAAGAATAGACCGAGATAGGGT
[37 nt withheld, positions 3123-3159]
AAAGAACGTGGACTCCAACGTCAAAGG
[49 nt withheld, positions 3187-3235]
T
[91 nt withheld, positions 3237-3327]
G
[124 nt withheld, positions 3329-3452]
CAGGTGGCACTTTTCGGGGAAATGTGCGCGGAACCCCTATTTGTTTATTTTTCTAAATACATTCAAATAT
GTATCCGCTCATGAGACAATAACCCTGATAAATGCTTCAATAATATTGAAAAAGGAAGAGTCCTGAGGCG
GAAAGAACCAGCTGTGGAATGTGTGTCAGTTAGGGTGTGGAAAGTCCCCAGGCTCCCCAGCAGGCAGAAG
TATGCAAAGCATGCATCTCAATTAGTCAGCAACCAGGTGTGGAAAGTCCCCAGGCTCCCCAGCAGGCAGA
AGTATGCAAAGCATGCATCTCAATTAGTCAGCAACCATAGTCCCGCCCCTAACTCCGCCCATCCCGCCCC
TAACTCCGCCCAGTTCCGCCCATTCTCCGCCCCATGGCTGACTAATTTTTTTTATTTATGCAGAGGCCGA
GGCCGCCTCGGCCTCTGAGCTATTCCAGAAGTAGTGAGGAGGCTTTTTTGGAGGCCTAGGCTTTTGCAAA
GATCGATCAAGAGACAGGATGAGGATCGTTTCGCATGATTGAACAAGATGGATTGCACGCAGGTTCTCCG
GCCGCTTGGGTGGAGAGGCTATTCGGCTATGACTGGGCACAACAGACAATCGGCTGCTCTGATGCCGCCG
TGTTCCGGCTGTCAGCGCAGGGGCGCCCGGTTCTTTTTGTCAAGACCGACCTGTCCGGTGCCCTGAATGA
ACTGCAAGACGAGGCAGCGCGGCTATCGTGGCTGGCCACGACGGGCGTTCCTTGCGCAGCTGTGCTCGAC
GTTGTCACTGAAGCGGGAAGGGACTGGCTGCTATTGGGCGAAGTGCCGGGGCAGGATCTCCTGTCATCTC
ACCTTGCTCCTGCCGAGAAAGTATCCATCATGGCTGATGCAATGCGGCGGCTGCATACGCTTGATCCGGC
TACCTGCCCATTCGACCACCAAGCGAAACATCGCATCGAGCGAGCACGTACTCGGATGGAAGCCGGTCTT
GTCGATCAGGATGATCTGGACGAAGAGCATCAGGGGCTCGCGCCAGCCGAACTGTTCGCCAGGCTCAAGG
CGAGCATGCCCGACGGCGAGGATCTCGTCGTGACCCATGGCGATGCCTGCTTGCCGAATATCATGGTGGA
AAATGGCCGCTTTTCTGGATTCATCGACTGTGGCCGGCTGGGTGTGGCGGACCGCTATCAGGACATAGCG
TTGGCTACCCGTGATATTGCTGAAGAGCTTGGCGGCGAATGGGCTGACCGCTTCCTCGTGCTTTACGGTA
TCGCCGCTCCCGATTCGCAGCGCATCGCCTTCTATCGCCTTCTTGACGAGTTCTTCTGAGCGGGACTCTG
GGGTTCGAAATGACCGACCAAGCGACGCCCAACCTGCCATCACGAGATTTCGATTCCACCGCCGCCTTCT
ATGAAAGGTTGGGCTTCGGAATCGTTTTCCGGGACGCCGGCTGGATGATCCTCCAGCGCGGGGATCTCAT
GCTGGAGTTCTTCGCCCACCCTAGGGGGAGGCTAACTGAAACACGGAAGGAGACAATACCGGAAGGAACC
CGCGCTATGACGGCAATAAAAAGACAGAATAAAACGCACGGTGTTGGGTCGTTTGTTCATAAACGCGGGG
TTCGGTCCCAGGGCTGGCACTCTGTCGATACCCCACCGAGACCCCATTGGGGCCAATACGCCCGCGTTTC
TTCCTTTTCCCCACCCCACCCCCCAAGTTCGGGTGAAGGCCCAGGGCTCGCAGCCAACGTCGGGGCGGCA
GGCCCTGCCATAGCCTCAGGTTACTCATATATACTTTAGATTGATTTAAAACTTCATTTTTAATTTAAAA
GGATCTAGGTGAAGATCCTTTTTGATAATCTCATGACCAAAATCCCTTAACGTGAGTTTTCGTTCCACTG
AGCGTCAGACCCCGTAGAAAAGATCAAAGGATCTTCTTGAGATCCTTTTTTTCTGCGCGTAATCTGCTGC
TTGCAAACAAAAAAACCACCGCTACCAGCGGTGGTTTGTTTGCCGGATCAAGAGCTACCAACTCTTTTTC
CGAAGGTAACTGGCTTCAGCAGAGCGCAGATACCAAATACTGTTCTTCTAGTGTAGCCGTAGTTAGGCCA
CCACTTCAAGAACTCTGTAGCACCGCCTACATACCTCGCTCTGCTAATCCTGTTACCAGTGGCTGCTGCC
AGTGGCGATAAGTCGTGTCTTACCGGGTTGGACTCAAGACGATAGTTACCGGATAAGGCGCAGCGGTCGG
GCTGAACGGGGGGTTCGTGCACACAGCCCAGCTTGGAGCGAACGACCTACACCGAACTGAGATACCTACA
GCGTGAGCTATGAGAAAGCGCCACGCTTCCCGAAGGGAGAAAGGCGGACAGGTATCCGGTAAGCGGCAGG
GTCGGAACAGGAGAGCGCACGAGGGAGCTTCCAGGGGGAAACGCCTGGTATCTTTATAGTCCTGTCGGGT
TTCGCCACCTCTGACTTGAGCGTCGATTTTTGTGATGCTCGTCAGGGGGGCGGAGCCTATGGAAAAACGC
CAGCAACGCGGCCTTTTTACGGTTCCTGGCCTTTTGCTGGCCTTTTGCTCACATGTTCTTTCCTGCGTTA
TCCCCTGATTCTGTGGATAACCGTATTACCG
Features (pLannotate 1.2.2; 16 found; start..end, strand, type, name):
     69..372     +  enhancer       CMV enhancer: human cytomegalovirus immediate early enhancer
    373..576     +  promoter       CMV promoter: human cytomegalovirus (CMV) immediate early promoter
    599..626     +  misc_feature   MCS (fragment): multiple cloning site
    633..818     +  CDS            Tfrc (fragment): TFR1_MOUSE - Also known as Trfr. Experimental evidence at protein level: Swiss-Prot protein existence level 1. Cellular uptake of iron occurs via receptor-mediated endocytosis of ligand-occupied transferrin receptor into specialized endosomes (By similarity). Endosomal acidification leads to iron release. The apotransferrin-receptor complex is then recycled to the cell surface with a return to neutral pH and the concomitant loss of affinity of apotransferrin for its receptor. Transferrin receptor is necessary for development of erythrocytes and the nervous system (By similarity). Upon stimulat
    810..2006    +  CDS            ST6GAL1: SIAT1_HUMAN - Also known as SIAT1. Experimental evidence at protein level: Swiss-Prot protein existence level 1. Transfers sialic acid from CMP-sialic acid to galactose- containing acceptor substrates. From Homo sapiens (Human).
   2028..2747    +  CDS            moxGFP: monomeric GFP variant optimized for use in oxidizing environments such as the secretory pathway (Costantini et al., 2015)
   2763..2846    +  CDS            large T antigen (fragment): large T antigen from SV40 (simian virus 40)
   2869..2990    +  polyA_signal   SV40 poly(A) signal: SV40 polyadenylation signal
   3024..3452    -  rep_origin     f1 ori (sequence partly withheld): f1 bacteriophage origin of replication; arrow indicates direction of (+) strand synthesis
   3479..3583    +  promoter       AmpR promoter: bla
   3585..3942    +  promoter       SV40 promoter: SV40 enhancer and early promoter
   3977..4771    +  CDS            NeoR/KanR: aminoglycoside phosphotransferase from Tn5; aph(3')-II (or nptII); confers resistance to neomycin, kanamycin, and G418 (Geneticin®)
   4792..4944    +  CDS            ble (fragment): BLE_KLEPN - Experimental evidence at protein level: Swiss-Prot protein existence level 1. Binding protein with a strong affinity to the bleomycin family of antibiotics. Binds to CL990; an antimitotic-antibiotic compound. From Klebsiella pneumoniae.
   5003..5050    +  polyA_signal   HSV TK poly(A) signal: herpes simplex virus thymidine kinase polyadenylation signal (Cole and Stacy, 1985)
   5141..5157    -  polyA_signal   bGH poly(A) signal (fragment): bovine growth hormone polyadenylation signal
   5379..5967    +  rep_origin     ori: high-copy-number ColE1/pMB1/pBR322/pUC origin of replication
