[The description below was written by a language model from this plasmid's Addgene catalogue record and pLannotate feature annotations shown in this document.]
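Description:
FSS-GFP is a mammalian expression plasmid of about 6.1 kb built on the pmoxGFP-N1 backbone, an N1-style vector in which an insert is cloned upstream of, and in frame with, a fluorescent protein. It is propagated in E. coli from a high-copy ColE1/pUC-type origin under kanamycin selection. The NeoR/KanR aminoglycoside phosphotransferase gene is preceded by both a bacterial (bla) promoter and the SV40 enhancer/early promoter and is followed by an HSV TK polyadenylation signal, so the same marker can also support G418 selection in mammalian cells. An f1 origin is present as well. Short annotated fragments (SV40 large T antigen, ble, bGH poly(A)) appear to be backbone remnants or partial matches rather than functional units.

The payload, inserted between XhoI and BamHI, is a 1,374 bp domain-swap chimera of two type II membrane proteins. The cytosolic tail comes from the transferrin receptor (TFR), and the transmembrane domain and luminal domain come from the Golgi sialyltransferase ST6GAL1. The catalogue lists both parts as human. The automated annotation matched the short TFR segment to the mouse orthologue, which probably reflects sequence similarity rather than a different source. Expression is driven by the CMV immediate-early enhancer and promoter and terminated by the SV40 poly(A) signal.

The chimera is fused at its C terminus to moxGFP, a monomeric GFP variant optimised for oxidising environments such as the secretory pathway, which suits a tag expected to lie on the luminal side. The construct comes from a quantitative study of Golgi retention of glycosyltransferases, where such swapped chimeras allow the contribution of individual domains to localisation to be followed by fluorescence imaging.
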