Addgene plasmid #163654: FSS-GFP
Purpose: Expresses a TFR and ST6GAL1 swapped chimera with the cytosolic tail from TFR and TMD and luminal domain from ST6GAL1 in mammalian cells
Depositing lab: Lei Lu. Depositing organization: Nanyang Technological University (NTU). Publication: A quantitative study of the Golgi retention of glycosyltransferases. Sun X, Mahajan D, Chen B, Song Z, Lu L. J Cell Sci. 2021 Oct 15;134(20). pii: 272560. doi: 10.1242/jcs.258564. Epub 2021 Oct 21. PubMed 34533190.
Backbone
  Vector backbone: pmoxGFP-N1
  Backbone manufacturer: E. Snapp (Addgene plasmid # 68070)
  Backbone size w/o insert (bp): 4700
  Total vector size (bp): 6074
  Vector type: Mammalian Expression
Growth in bacteria
  Bacterial resistance: Kanamycin, 50 μg/mL
  Growth temperature: 37°C
  Growth strain: DH5alpha
  Copy number: High Copy
Gene/Insert
  Gene/Insert name: ST6 beta-galactoside alpha-2,6-sialyltransferase 1 and transferrin receptor (alt name: ST6GAL1 and TFR)
  Species: H. sapiens (human)
  Insert size (bp): 1374
  Mutation: This chimera contains the cytosolic tail from TFR, TMD from ST and luminal domain from ST.
  GenBank ID: BC040009 NM_001128148
  Entrez Gene: ST6GAL1 (a.k.a. CDw75, SIAT1, ST6GalI, ST6N); TFRC (a.k.a. CD71, IMD46, T9, TFR, TFR1, TR, TRFR, p90)
  Tag / fusion protein: GFP (C terminal on backbone)
  Cloning method: Restriction Enzyme; 5′ cloning site XhoI (not destroyed); 3′ cloning site BamHI (not destroyed)
  Sequencing primers: 5′ CMV-F
Terms and licenses: Academic/Nonprofit Terms; Industry Terms: Not Available to Industry
How to cite: FSS-GFP was a gift from Lei Lu (Addgene plasmid # 163654 ; http://n2t.net/addgene:163654 ; RRID:Addgene_163654)
